>Addgene plasmid #213472 | pYPQ265E9 | addgene full sequence | sequence record 426728 | Addgene NGS Result
GGCCCCAAATAATGATTTTATTTTGACTGATAGTGACCTGTTCGTTGCAACAAATTGATGAGCAATGCTT
TTTTATAATGCCAACTTTGTACAAAAAAGCAGGCTCCGATGAAACGGACAGCCGACGGAAGCGAGTTCGA
GTCACCAAAGAAGAAGCGGAAAGTCTCTGAGGTGGAGTTTTCCCACGAGTACTGGATGAGACATGCCCTG
ACCCTGGCCAAGAGGGCACGGGATGAGGGGGAGGCGCCTGTGGGAGCCGTGCTGGTGCTGAACAATAGAG
TGATCGGCGAGGGCTGGAACCGCCGCATCGGCCTGCACGACCCAACAGCCCATGCCGAAATTATGGCCCT
GAGACAGGGCGGCCTGGTCATGCAGAACTCACGACTGATTGACGCCACCCTGTACGTGACATTCGAGCCT
TGCGTGATGTGCGCCGGCGCCATGATCAACTCTAGGATCGGCCGCGTGGTGTTTGGCGTGAGGAACTCAA
AAAGAGGCGCCGCAGGCTCCCTGATGAACGTGCTGAACTACCCCGGCATGAATCACCGCGTCGAAATTAC
CGAGGGAATCCTGGCAGATGAATGTGCCGCCCTGCTGTGCGATTTCTATCGGATGCCTAGACAGGTGTTC
AATGCTCAGAAGAAGGCCCAGAGCTCCATCAACTCCGGAGGATCTAGCGGAGGCTCCTCTGGCTCTGAGA
CACCTGGCACAAGCGAGAGCGCAACACCTGAAAGCAGCGGGGGCAGCAGCGGGGGGTCAATGGCTCCGAA
GAAGAAGAGGAAGGTTGGCATCCACGGGGTGCCAGCTGCTGACAAGAAGTACTCGATCGGCCTCGCTATT
GGGACTAACTCTGTTGGCTGGGCCGTGATCACCGACGAGTACAAGGTGCCCTCAAAGAAGTTCAAGGTCC
TGGGCAACACCGATCGGCATTCCATCAAGAAGAATCTCATTGGCGCTCTCCTGTTCGACAGCGGCGAGAC
GGCTGAGGCTACGCGGCTCAAGCGCACCGCCCGCAGGCGGTACACGCGCAGGAAGAATCGCATCTGCTAC
CTGCAGGAGATTTTCTCCAACGAGATGGCGAAGGTTGACGATTCTTTCTTCCACAGGCTGGAGGAGTCAT
TCCTCGTGGAGGAGGATAAGAAGCACGAGCGGCATCCAATCTTCGGCAACATTGTCGACGAGGTTGCCTA
CCACGAGAAGTACCCTACGATCTACCATCTGCGGAAGAAGCTCGTGGACTCCACAGATAAGGCGGACCTC
CGCCTGATCTACCTCGCTCTGGCCCACATGATTAAGTTCAGGGGCCATTTCCTGATCGAGGGGGATCTCA
ACCCGGACAATAGCGATGTTGACAAGCTGTTCATCCAGCTCGTGCAGACGTACAACCAGCTCTTCGAGGA
GAACCCCATTAATGCGTCAGGCGTCGACGCGAAGGCTATCCTGTCCGCTAGGCTCTCGAAGTCTCGGCGC
CTCGAGAACCTGATCGCCCAGCTGCCGGGCGAGAAGAAGAACGGCCTGTTCGGGAATCTCATTGCGCTCA
GCCTGGGGCTCACGCCCAACTTCAAGTCGAATTTCGATCTCGCTGAGGACGCCAAGCTGCAGCTCTCCAA
GGACACATACGACGATGACCTGGATAACCTCCTGGCCCAGATCGGCGATCAGTACGCGGACCTGTTCCTC
GCTGCCAAGAATCTGTCGGACGCCATCCTCCTGTCTGATATTCTCAGGGTGAACACCGAGATTACGAAGG
CTCCGCTCTCAGCCTCCATGATCAAGCGCTACGACGAGCACCATCAGGATCTGACCCTCCTGAAGGCGCT
GGTCAGGCAGCAGCTCCCCGAGAAGTACAAGGAGATCTTCTTCGATCAGTCGAAGAACGGCTACGCTGGG
TACATTGACGGCGGGGCCTCTCAGGAGGAGTTCTACAAGTTCATCAAGCCGATTCTGGAGAAGATGGACG
GCACGGAGGAGCTGCTGGTGAAGCTCAATCGCGAGGACCTCCTGAGGAAGCAGCGGACATTCGATAACGG
CAGCATCCCACACCAGATTCATCTCGGGGAGCTGCACGCTATCCTGAGGAGGCAGGAGGACTTCTACCCT
TTCCTCAAGGATAACCGCGAGAAGATCGAGAAGATTCTGACTTTCAGGATCCCGTACTACGTCGGCCCAC
TCGCTAGGGGCAACTCCCGCTTCGCTTGGATGACCCGCAAGTCAGAGGAGACGATCACGCCGTGGAACTT
CGAGGAGGTGGTCGACAAGGGCGCTAGCGCTCAGTCGTTCATCGAGAGGATGACGAATTTCGACAAGAAC
CTGCCAAATGAGAAGGTGCTCCCTAAGCACTCGCTCCTGTACGAGTACTTCACAGTCTACAACGAGCTGA
CTAAGGTGAAGTATGTGACCGAGGGCATGAGGAAGCCGGCTTTCCTGTCTGGGGAGCAGAAGAAGGCCAT
CGTGGACCTCCTGTTCAAGACCAACCGGAAGGTCACGGTTAAGCAGCTCAAGGAGGACTACTTCAAGAAG
ATTGAGTGCTTCGATTCGGTCGAGATCTCTGGCGTTGAGGACCGCTTCAACGCCTCCCTGGGGACCTACC
ACGATCTCCTGAAGATCATTAAGGATAAGGACTTCCTGGACAACGAGGAGAATGAGGATATCCTCGAGGA
CATTGTGCTGACACTCACTCTGTTCGAGGACCGGGAGATGATCGAGGAGCGCCTGAAGACTTACGCCCAT
CTCTTCGATGACAAGGTCATGAAGCAGCTCAAGAGGAGGAGGTACACCGGCTGGGGGAGGCTGAGCAGGA
AGCTCATCAACGGCATTCGGGACAAGCAGTCCGGGAAGACGATCCTCGACTTCCTGAAGAGCGATGGCTT
CGCGAACCGCAATTTCATGCAGCTGATTCACGATGACAGCCTCACATTCAAGGAGGATATCCAGAAGGCT
CAGGTGAGCGGCCAGGGGGACTCGCTGCACGAGCATATCGCGAACCTCGCTGGCTCGCCAGCTATCAAGA
AGGGGATTCTGCAGACCGTGAAGGTTGTGGACGAGCTGGTGAAGGTCATGGGCAGGCACAAGCCTGAGAA
CATCGTCATTGAGATGGCCCGGGAGAATCAGACCACGCAGAAGGGCCAGAAGAACTCACGCGAGAGGATG
AAGAGGATCGAGGAGGGCATTAAGGAGCTGGGGTCCCAGATCCTCAAGGAGCACCCGGTGGAGAACACGC
AGCTGCAGAATGAGAAGCTCTACCTGTACTACCTCCAGAATGGCCGCGATATGTATGTGGACCAGGAGCT
GGATATTAACAGGCTCAGCGATTACGACGTCGATCATATCGTTCCACAGTCATTCCTGAAGGATGACTCC
ATTGACAACAAGGTCCTCACCAGGTCGGACAAGAACCGGGGCAAGTCTGATAATGTTCCTTCAGAGGAGG
TCGTTAAGAAGATGAAGAACTACTGGCGCCAGCTCCTGAATGCCAAGCTGATCACGCAGCGGAAGTTCGA
TAACCTCACAAAGGCTGAGAGGGGCGGGCTCTCTGAGCTGGACAAGGCGGGCTTCATCAAGAGGCAGCTG
GTCGAGACACGGCAGATCACTAAGCACGTTGCGCAGATTCTCGACTCACGGATGAACACTAAGTACGATG
AGAATGACAAGCTGATCCGCGAGGTGAAGGTCATCACCCTGAAGTCAAAGCTCGTCTCCGACTTCAGGAA
GGATTTCCAGTTCTACAAGGTTCGGGAGATCAACAATTACCACCATGCCCATGACGCGTACCTGAACGCG
GTGGTCGGCACAGCTCTGATCAAGAAGTACCCAAAGCTCGAGAGCGAGTTCGTGTACGGGGACTACAAGG
TTTACGATGTGAGGAAGATGATCGCCAAGTCGGAGCAGGAGATTGGCAAGGCTACCGCCAAGTACTTCTT
CTACTCTAACATTATGAATTTCTTCAAGACAGAGATCACTCTGGCCAATGGCGAGATCCGGAAGCGCCCC
CTCATCGAGACGAACGGCGAGACGGGGGAGATCGTGTGGGACAAGGGCAGGGATTTCGCGACCGTCAGGA
AGGTTCTCTCCATGCCACAAGTGAATATCGTCAAGAAGACAGAGGTCCAGACTGGCGGGTTCTCTAAGGA
GTCAATTCTGCCTAAGCGGAACAGCGACAAGCTCATCGCCCGCAAGAAGGACTGGGATCCGAAGAAGTAC
GGCGGGTTCGACAGCCCCACTGTGGCCTACTCGGTCCTGGTTGTGGCGAAGGTTGAGAAGGGCAAGTCCA
AGAAGCTCAAGAGCGTGAAGGAGCTGCTGGGGATCACGATTATGGAGCGCTCCAGCTTCGAGAAGAACCC
GATCGATTTCCTGGAGGCGAAGGGCTACAAGGAGGTGAAGAAGGACCTGATCATTAAGCTCCCCAAGTAC
TCACTCTTCGAGCTGGAGAACGGCAGGAAGCGGATGCTGGCTTCCGCTGGCGAGCTGCAGAAGGGGAACG
AGCTGGCTCTGCCGTCCAAGTATGTGAACTTCCTCTACCTGGCCTCCCACTACGAGAAGCTCAAGGGCAG
CCCCGAGGACAACGAGCAGAAGCAGCTGTTCGTCGAGCAGCACAAGCATTACCTCGACGAGATCATTGAG
CAGATTTCCGAGTTCTCCAAGCGCGTGATCCTGGCCGACGCGAATCTGGATAAGGTCCTCTCCGCGTACA
ACAAGCACCGCGACAAGCCAATCAGGGAGCAGGCTGAGAATATCATTCATCTCTTCACCCTGACGAACCT
CGGCGCCCCTGCTGCTTTCAAGTACTTCGACACAACTATCGATCGCAAGAGGTACACAAGCACTAAGGAG
GTCCTGGACGCGACCCTCATCCACCAGTCGATTACCGGCCTCTACGAGACGCGCATCGACCTGTCTCAGC
TCGGGGGCGACAAGCGGCCAGCGGCGACGAAGAAGGCGGGGCAGGCGAAGAAGAAGAAGGCAGGCTCCGG
TGGGAGCGGCGGTTCCGGCGGCTCGACGAATTTGTCAGACATTATTGAAAAGGAGACGGGGAAGCAACTC
GTGATTCAAGAATCGATACTCATGTTGCCCGAAGAAGTTGAGGAGGTGATTGGGAACAAGCCTGAGTCGG
ATATACTGGTCCACACCGCTTATGACGAATCCACCGACGAGAACGTCATGCTTCTCACCTCAGACGCACC
AGAGTATAAGCCTTGGGCACTTGTCATACAAGATAGTAACGGGGAGAATAAGATCAAAATGTTGAGCGGA
GGTAGCGGTGGAAGTGGAGGCTCCACGAATTTGAGCGACATAATAGAAAAAGAAACGGGGAAACAGCTGG
TGATACAGGAGTCAATTTTGATGCTTCCCGAGGAGGTGGAAGAGGTCATCGGTAATAAGCCCGAGAGTGA
TATACTGGTGCATACCGCGTACGATGAAAGTACTGATGAGAACGTCATGTTGCTCACAAGCGATGCTCCT
GAGTACAAGCCATGGGCCTTGGTCATTCAAGATTCGAACGGGGAAAATAAGATAAAGATGCTGAGTGGGG
GGAGTAAGCGCACGGCAGACGGATCAGAATTTGAGCCTAAGAAAAAGAGAAAAGTTTAATGGCGGCCGCC
GACGTCCGATCGTTCAAACATTTGGCAATAAAGTTTCTTAAGATTGAATCCTGTTGCCGGTCTTGCGATG
ATTATCATATAATTTCTGTTGAATTACGTTAAGCATGTAATAATTAACATGTAATGCATGACGTTATTTA
TGAGATGGGTTTTTATGATTAGAGTCCCGCAATTATACATTTAATACGCGATAGAAAACAAAATATAGCG
CGCAAACTAGGATAAATTATCGCGCGCGGTGTCATCTATGTTACTAGATCGGGAATTGATCCCCCCTCGA
CAGCTTCCGGAAAGGGCGAATTCGCAACTTTGTATACAAAAGTTGAACGAGAAACGTAAAATGATATAAA
TATCAATATATTAAATTAGATTTTGCATAAAAAACAGACTACATAATACTGTAAAACACAACATATCCAG
TCACTATGCCATCCAGCTGATATCCCCTATAGTGAGTCGTATTACATGGTCATAGCTGTTTCCTGGCAGC
TCTGGCCCGTGTCTCAAAATCTCTGATGTTACATTGCACAAGATAAAAATATATCATCATGCCTCCTCTG
GACCAGCCAGGACAGAAATGCCTCGACTTCGCTGCTACCCAAGGTTGCCGGGTGACGCACACCGTGGAAA
CGGATGAAGGCACGAACCCAGTGGACATAAGCCTGTTCGGTTCGTAAGCTGTAATGCAAGTAGCGTATGC
GCTCACGCAACTGGTCCAGAACCTTGACCGAACGCAGCGGTGGTAACGGCGCAGTGGCGGTTTTCATGGC
TTGTTATGACTGTTTTTTTGGGGTACAGTCTATGCCTCGGGCATCCAAGCAGCAAGCGCGTTACGCCGTG
GGTCGATGTTTGATGTTATGGAGCAGCAACGATGTTACGCAGCAGGGCAGTCGCCCTAAAACAAAGTTAA
ACATTATGAGGGAAGCGGTGATCGCCGAAGTATCGACTCAACTATCAGAGGTAGTTGGCGTCATCGAGCG
CCATCTCGAACCGACGTTGCTGGCCGTACATTTGTACGGCTCCGCAGTGGATGGCGGCCTGAAGCCACAC
AGTGATATTGATTTGCTGGTTACGGTGACCGTAAGGCTTGATGAAACAACGCGGCGAGCTTTGATCAACG
ACCTTTTGGAAACTTCGGCTTCCCCTGGAGAGAGCGAGATTCTCCGCGCTGTAGAAGTCACCATTGTTGT
GCACGACGACATCATTCCGTGGCGTTATCCAGCTAAGCGCGAACTGCAATTTGGAGAATGGCAGCGCAAT
GACATTCTTGCAGGTATCTTCGAGCCAGCCACGATCGACATTGATCTGGCTATCTTGCTGACAAAAGCAA
GAGAACATAGCGTTGCCTTGGTAGGTCCAGCGGCGGAGGAACTCTTTGATCCGGTTCCTGAACAGGATCT
ATTTGAGGCGCTAAATGAAACCTTAACGCTATGGAACTCGCCGCCCGACTGGGCTGGCGATGAGCGAAAT
GTAGTGCTTACGTTGTCCCGCATTTGGTACAGCGCAGTAACCGGCAAAATCGCGCCGAAGGATGTCGCTG
CCGACTGGGCAATGGAGCGCCTGCCGGCCCAGTATCAGCCCGTCATACTTGAAGCTAGACAGGCTTATCT
TGGACAAGAAGAAGATCGCTTGGCCTCGCGCGCAGATCAGTTGGAAGAATTTGTCCACTACGTGAAAGGC
GAGATCACCAAGGTAGTCGGCAAATAACCCTCGAGCCACCCATGACCAAAATCCCTTAACGTGAGTTACG
CGTCGTTCCACTGAGCGTCAGACCCCGTAGAAAAGATCAAAGGATCTTCTTGAGATCCTTTTTTTCTGCG
CGTAATCTGCTGCTTGCAAACAAAAAAACCACCGCTACCAGCGGTGGTTTGTTTGCCGGATCAAGAGCTA
CCAACTCTTTTTCCGAAGGTAACTGGCTTCAGCAGAGCGCAGATACCAAATACTGTTCTTCTAGTGTAGC
CGTAGTTAGGCCACCACTTCAAGAACTCTGTAGCACCGCCTACATACCTCGCTCTGCTAATCCTGTTACC
AGTGGCTGCTGCCAGTGGCGATAAGTCGTGTCTTACCGGGTTGGACTCAAGACGATAGTTACCGGATAAG
GCGCAGCGGTCGGGCTGAACGGGGGGTTCGTGCACACAGCCCAGCTTGGAGCGAACGACCTACACCGAAC
TGAGATACCTACAGCGTGAGCTATGAGAAAGCGCCACGCTTCCCGAAGGGAGAAAGGCGGACAGGTATCC
GGTAAGCGGCAGGGTCGGAACAGGAGAGCGCACGAGGGAGCTTCCAGGGGGAAACGCCTGGTATCTTTAT
AGTCCTGTCGGGTTTCGCCACCTCTGACTTGAGCGTCGATTTTTGTGATGCTCGTCAGGGGGGCGGAGCC
TATGGAAAAACGCCAGCAACGCGGCCTTTTTACGGTTCCTGGCCTTTTGCTGGCCTTTTGCTCACATGTT
CTTTCCTGCGTTATCCCCTGATTCTGTGGATAACCGTATTACCGCCTTTGAGTGAGCTGATACCGCTCGC
CGCAGCCGAACGACCGAGCGCAGCGAGTCAGTGAGCGAGGAAGCGGAAGAGCGCCCAATACGCAAACCGC
CTCTCCCCGCGCGTTGGCCGATTCATTAATGCAGCTGGCACGACAGGTTTCCCGACTGGAAAGCGGGCAG
TGAGCGCAACGCAATTAATACGCGTACCGCGAGCCAGGAAGAGTTTGTAGAAACGCAAAAAGGCCATCCG
TCAGGATGGCCTTCTGCTTAGTTTGATGCCTGGCAGTTTATGGCGGGCGTCCTGCCCGCCACCCTCCGGG
CCGTTGCTTCACAACGTTCAAATCCGCTCCCGGCGGATTTGTCCTACTCAGGAGAGCGTTCACCGACAAA
CAACAGATAAAACGAAAGGCCCAGTCTTCCGACTGAGCCTTTCGTTTTATTTGATGCCTGGCAGTTCCCT
ACTCTCGCGTTAACGCTTGCATGGATGTTTTCCCAGTCACGACGTTGTAAAACGACGGCCAGTCTTAAGC
TCG
Features (pLannotate 1.2.2; 15 found; start..end, strand, type, name):
      6..105     +  protein_bind   attL1: mutant version of attL; recombination site for the Gateway® LR reaction LR Clonase™
    166..657     +  CDS            tadA: TADA_ECOLI - Also known as yfhC. Experimental evidence at protein level: Swiss-Prot protein existence level 1. Catalyzes the deamination of adenosine to inosine at the wobble position 34 of tRNA(Arg2). Essential for cell viability. From Escherichia coli (strain K12).
    811..4911    +  CDS            cas9: CAS9_STRP1 - Also known as csn1 From Streptococcus pyogenes serotype M1.
   5275..5523    +  CDS            UGI: UNGI_BPPB2 - Experimental evidence at protein level: Swiss-Prot protein existence level 1. This protein binds specifically and reversibly to the host uracil-DNA glycosylase, preventing removal of uracil residues from PBS2 DNA by the host uracil-excision repair system. From Bacillus phage PBS2 (Bacteriophage PBS2).
   5608..5860    +  terminator     NOS terminator: nopaline synthase terminator and poly(A) signal
   5905..6028    +  protein_bind   attR5: mutant version of attR; recombination site for the Gateway® LR reaction LR Clonase™
   6046..6064    -  promoter       T7 promoter: promoter for bacteriophage T7 RNA polymerase
   6254..6277    +  promoter       Pc promoter (fragment): intI1 (promoter lies within the coding sequence); class 1 integron promoter
   6453..6509    +  CDS            GmR (fragment): gentamycin acetyltransferase; aacC1; confers resistance to gentamycin
   6516..7307    +  CDS            SmR: aminoglycoside adenylyltransferase (Murphy, 1985); aadA; confers resistance to spectinomycin and streptomycin
   7400..7988    +  rep_origin     ori: high-copy-number ColE1/pMB1/pBR322/pUC origin of replication
   8171..8263    +  CDS            lacI (fragment): lac repressor; lacI; The lac repressor binds to the lac operator to inhibit transcription in E. coli. This inhibition can be relieved by adding lactose or isopropyl-β-D-thiogalactopyranoside (IPTG).
   8318..8345    -  terminator     rrnB T2 terminator: transcription terminator T2 from the E. coli rrnB gene
   8477..8520    +  terminator     rrnB T1 terminator: Escherichia coli rrnB; transcription terminator T1 from the E. coli rrnB gene
   8567..8603    -  CDS            lacZα (fragment): LacZα fragment of β-galactosidase; lacZ fragment
