[The description below was written by a language model from this plasmid's Addgene catalogue record and pLannotate feature annotations shown in this document.]
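Description:
pYPQ265E9 is a Gateway entry clone built on the pYPQ166 backbone for assembling plant CRISPR base-editing vectors. It is maintained in E. coli as a high-copy plasmid through a ColE1/pUC-type origin and selected with spectinomycin via the aadA (SmR) aminoglycoside adenylyltransferase gene. The annotation also picks up short remnants of a class 1 integron Pc promoter, a gentamicin resistance gene, lacI and lacZα, together with rrnB T1 and T2 terminators and a T7 promoter outside the recombination cassette. These appear to be backbone leftovers rather than functional parts of the payload.

The payload lies between attL1 and attR5 sites, which allow it to be transferred by an LR recombination reaction, in the multisite format where this module is combined with other entry clones in a destination vector. It encodes a single fusion protein: TadDE, an engineered deaminase derived from the E. coli tRNA adenosine deaminase TadA, joined by a 32-amino-acid linker to zSpCas9 carrying the D10A nickase mutation, followed by two copies of the phage PBS2 uracil glycosylase inhibitor (UGI). The automated annotation flags only one UGI unit, although the record specifies two. The UGI domains block excision of uracil formed by cytosine deamination, favouring retention of the edit. A NOS terminator and polyadenylation signal follows the coding sequence, but no promoter is annotated upstream within the cassette, so expression presumably depends on a promoter supplied by the destination vector. No epitope tag is recorded. The stated purpose is dual base editing, producing both C-to-T and A-to-G conversions, in plants.
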