Addgene plasmid #213472: pYPQ265E9
Purpose: Gateway entry clone (attL1 & attR5) TadDE-32aa linker-zSpCas9-D10A-2xUGI for C-T and A to G base editing
Depositing lab: Yiping Qi. Depositing organization: University of Maryland, College Park. Publication: High performance TadA-8e derived cytosine and dual base editors with undetectable off-target effects in plants. Fan T, Cheng Y, Wu Y, Liu S, Tang X, He Y, Liao S, Zheng X, Zhang T, Qi Y, Zhang Y. Nat Commun. 2024 Jun 14;15(1):5103. doi: 10.1038/s41467-024-49473-w. PubMed 38877035.
Backbone
  Vector backbone: pYPQ166
  Vector type: Plant Expression, CRISPR ; Gateway compatible TadDE-32aa linker-zSpCas9-D10A-2xUGI entry clone
Growth in bacteria
  Bacterial resistance: Spectinomycin, 50 μg/mL
  Growth temperature: 37°C
  Growth strain: DH5alpha
  Copy number: High Copy
Gene/Insert
  Gene/Insert name: TadDE-32aa linker-zSpCas9-D10A-2xUGI
  Tag / fusion protein: NO
Terms and licenses: Academic/Nonprofit Terms; Industry Terms: Not Available to Industry
Depositor comments: Please visit https://doi.org/10.1101/2024.02.25.581917 for bioRxiv preprint.
How to cite: pYPQ265E9 was a gift from Yiping Qi (Addgene plasmid # 213472 ; http://n2t.net/addgene:213472 ; RRID:Addgene_213472)
